Addgene plasmid #148581: pT7-EGFP-HsGIGYF1_1-177-LFVENtoDDDAF_AE
Purpose: Mammalian Expression of HsGIGYF1_1-177-LFVENtoDDDAF
Depositing lab: Elisa Izaurralde. Depositing organization: Max Planck Institute for Developmental Biology. Publication: GIGYF1/2 proteins use auxiliary sequences to selectively bind to 4EHP and repress target mRNA expression. Peter D, Weber R, Sandmeir F, Wohlbold L, Helms S, Bawankar P, Valkov E, Igreja C, Izaurralde E. Genes Dev. 2017 Jun 1;31(11):1147-1161. doi: 10.1101/gad.299420.117. Epub 2017 Jul 11. PubMed 28698298.
Backbone
  Vector backbone: Unknown
  Vector type: Mammalian Expression
Growth in bacteria
  Bacterial resistance: Kanamycin, 50 μg/mL
  Growth temperature: 37°C
  Growth strain: DH5alpha
  Copy number: High Copy
Gene/Insert
  Gene/Insert name: HsGIGYF1_1-177-LFVENtoDDDAF
  Species: H. sapiens (human)
  Entrez Gene: GIGYF1 (a.k.a. GYF1, PERQ1)
  Cloning method: Unknown
Terms and licenses: Academic/Nonprofit Terms; Industry Terms: Not Available to Industry
Depositor comments: sequence extracted from NCBI: NM_022574.4 or Uniprot.: O75420 Plasmids from this collection were made available to the research community and donated after the lab closed. Please note that the sequence provided by the depositing laboratory may be theoretical/predicted or based on Sanger sequencing results. There may be discrepancies between sequencing results obtained by Addgene and the depositor sequence. If an Addgene verified sequence is not available, please contact before placing your order to request that our lab fully sequence the plasmid.
How to cite: pT7-EGFP-HsGIGYF1_1-177-LFVENtoDDDAF_AE was a gift from Elisa Izaurralde (Addgene plasmid # 148581 ; http://n2t.net/addgene:148581 ; RRID:Addgene_148581)
