[The description below was written by a language model from this plasmid's Addgene catalogue record and pLannotate feature annotations shown in this document.]
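Description:
pT7-EGFP-HsGIGYF1_1-177-LFVENtoDDDAF_AE is a 5,278 nt mammalian expression plasmid encoding an N-terminal fragment of human GIGYF1 (residues 1–177) fused to the C-terminus of EGFP. The catalogue lists the backbone as unknown. The annotated layout has a CMV enhancer/promoter, EGFP followed by a short multiple cloning site remnant, an SV40 poly(A) signal, an f1 ori and a NeoR/KanR cassette, an arrangement characteristic of EGFP-fusion vectors in which the insert is placed downstream of the fluorescent protein. A bacteriophage T7 promoter sits between the CMV promoter and the EGFP start, so the same fusion transcript could in principle also be made by T7 RNA polymerase. The plasmid is propagated in E. coli at high copy from a ColE1/pUC-type origin under kanamycin selection. The aminoglycoside phosphotransferase gene is driven by tandem bacterial (AmpR) and SV40 early promoters and ends in an HSV TK poly(A) signal, so it can also confer G418 resistance in mammalian cells. Several short annotated fragments (HIV-1 LTR, SV40 large T antigen, ble, bGH poly(A)) are most likely partial sequence matches within backbone regions rather than functional elements.

The insert name indicates a substitution mutant in which the residues LFVEN are changed to DDDAF, although the record does not give their positions. The associated publication concerns how GIGYF1/2 proteins use auxiliary sequences to bind 4EHP selectively and repress target mRNAs. This suggests the construct serves as a binding-interface mutant compared with the wild-type fragment in transfected human cells, with EGFP acting as a tag for detection or pulldown. The record does not describe the mutation's effect or the exact assays. The depositor notes that the supplied sequence may be theoretical.
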