Features (pLannotate 1.2.2; 17 found; start..end, strand, type, name):
     61..364     +  enhancer       CMV enhancer: human cytomegalovirus immediate early enhancer
    365..568     +  promoter       CMV promoter: human cytomegalovirus (CMV) immediate early promoter
    564..597     +  LTR            5' LTR (truncated) (fragment): truncated 5' long terminal repeat (LTR) from HIV-1
    613..631     +  promoter       T7 promoter: promoter for bacteriophage T7 RNA polymerase
    665..1381    +  CDS            EGFP: EGFP is a basic (constitutively fluorescent) green fluorescent protein published in 1996, derived from Aequorea victoria. It is reported to be a rapidly-maturing weak dimer with moderate acid sensitivity.
   1382..1402    +  misc_feature   MCS (fragment): multiple cloning site
   1403..1933    +  CDS            GIGYF1 (fragment): GGYF1_HUMAN - Also known as CDS2, PERQ1. Experimental evidence at protein level: Swiss-Prot protein existence level 1. May act cooperatively with GRB10 to regulate tyrosine kinase receptor signaling. May increase IGF1 receptor phosphorylation under IGF1 stimulation as well as phosphorylation of IRS1 and SHC1 (By similarity). From Homo sapiens (Human).
   1959..2043    +  CDS            large T antigen (fragment): large T antigen from SV40 (simian virus 40)
   2066..2187    +  polyA_signal   SV40 poly(A) signal: SV40 polyadenylation signal
   2221..2649    -  rep_origin     f1 ori (sequence partly withheld): f1 bacteriophage origin of replication; arrow indicates direction of (+) strand synthesis
   2676..2780    +  promoter       AmpR promoter: bla
   2782..3139    +  promoter       SV40 promoter: SV40 enhancer and early promoter
   3174..3968    +  CDS            NeoR/KanR: aminoglycoside phosphotransferase from Tn5; aph(3')-II (or nptII); confers resistance to neomycin, kanamycin, and G418 (Geneticin®)
   3989..4141    +  CDS            ble (fragment): BLE_KLEPN - Experimental evidence at protein level: Swiss-Prot protein existence level 1. Binding protein with a strong affinity to the bleomycin family of antibiotics. Binds to CL990; an antimitotic-antibiotic compound. From Klebsiella pneumoniae.
   4200..4247    +  polyA_signal   HSV TK poly(A) signal: herpes simplex virus thymidine kinase polyadenylation signal (Cole and Stacy, 1985)
   4338..4354    -  polyA_signal   bGH poly(A) signal (fragment): bovine growth hormone polyadenylation signal
   4576..5164    +  rep_origin     ori: high-copy-number ColE1/pMB1/pBR322/pUC origin of replication
>Addgene plasmid #148581 | pT7-EGFP-HsGIGYF1_1-177-LFVENtoDDDAF_AE | depositor full sequence | sequence record 291029 | Full Sequence
TAGTTATTAATAGTAATCAATTACGGGGTCATTAGTTCATAGCCCATATATGGAGTTCCGCGTTACATAA
CTTACGGTAAATGGCCCGCCTGGCTGACCGCCCAACGACCCCCGCCCATTGACGTCAATAATGACGTATG
TTCCCATAGTAACGCCAATAGGGACTTTCCATTGACGTCAATGGGTGGAGTATTTACGGTAAACTGCCCA
CTTGGCAGTACATCAAGTGTATCATATGCCAAGTACGCCCCCTATTGACGTCAATGACGGTAAATGGCCC
GCCTGGCATTATGCCCAGTACATGACCTTATGGGACTTTCCTACTTGGCAGTACATCTACGTATTAGTCA
TCGCTATTACCATGGTGATGCGGTTTTGGCAGTACATCAATGGGCGTGGATAGCGGTTTGACTCACGGGG
ATTTCCAAGTCTCCACCCCATTGACGTCAATGGGAGTTTGTTTTGGCACCAAAATCAACGGGACTTTCCA
AAATGTCGTAACAACTCCGCCCCATTGACGCAAATGGGCGGTAGGCGTGTACGGTGGGAGGTCTATATAA
GCAGAGCTCTCTGGCTAACTAGAGAACCCACTGCTTACTGGCTTATCGAAATTAATACGACTCACTATAG
GGAGACCCAAGCTCTAGCGCTACCGGTCGCCACCATGGTGAGCAAGGGCGAGGAGCTGTTCACCGGGGTG
GTGCCCATCCTGGTCGAGCTGGACGGCGACGTAAACGGCCACAAGTTCAGCGTGTCCGGCGAGGGCGAGG
GCGATGCCACCTACGGCAAGCTGACCCTGAAGTTCATCTGCACCACCGGCAAGCTGCCCGTGCCCTGGCC
CACCCTCGTGACCACCCTGACCTACGGCGTGCAGTGCTTCAGCCGCTACCCCGACCACATGAAGCAGCAC
GACTTCTTCAAGTCCGCCATGCCCGAAGGCTACGTCCAGGAGCGCACCATCTTCTTCAAGGACGACGGCA
ACTACAAGACCCGCGCCGAGGTGAAGTTCGAGGGCGACACCCTGGTGAACCGCATCGAGCTGAAGGGCAT
CGACTTCAAGGAGGACGGCAACATCCTGGGGCACAAGCTGGAGTACAACTACAACAGCCACAACGTCTAT
ATCATGGCCGACAAGCAGAAGAACGGCATCAAGGTGAACTTCAAGATCCGCCACAACATCGAGGACGGCA
GCGTGCAGCTCGCCGACCACTACCAGCAGAACACCCCCATCGGCGACGGCCCCGTGCTGCTGCCCGACAA
CCACTACCTGAGCACCCAGTCCGCCCTGAGCAAAGACCCCAACGAGAAGCGCGATCACATGGTCCTGCTG
GAGTTCGTGACCGCCGCCGGGATCACTCTCGGCATGGACGAGCTGTACAAGTCCGGACTCAGATCTCGAG
CTATGGCAGCAGAGACACTCAACTTTGGGCCTGAGTGGCTCAGGGCCCTGTCCGGGGGCGGCAGCGTGGC
CTCCCCACCCCCGTCCCCTGCCATGCCCAAATACAAGCTGGCTGACTACCGTTATGGGCGAGAGGAAATG
CTGGCTCTCTACGTCAAGGAGAACAAGGTCCCGGAAGAGGATCAGGACAAGGAGGATGCCGCGGATCTGC
AGGACGAGCCACTGCAGCCCCTGGCTCTGGAGCCGCTGACTGAGGAGGCACAGAGAAACTTCTCCCTGTC
AGTGTTCAGCGTGGCTGTGCTGAGGCTGATGGGGAAAGGGGCTGGCCCCCCCCTGGCTGGCACCTCCCGA
GGCAGGGGCAGCACGCGGAGCCGAGGCCGCGGCCGTGGTGACAGCTGCTTTTACCAAAGAAGCATCGAAG
AAGGCGATGGGGCCTTTGGACGAAGCCCCCGGGAAATCCAGCGCAGCCAGAGCTGGGATGACAGAGGCGA
GAGGCGGTTTGAGAAGTCAGCAAGGCGGGATGGAGCACGATGTTAGGGATCCACCGGATCTAGATAACTG
ATCATAATCAGCCATACCACATTTGTAGAGGTTTTACTTGCTTTAAAAAACCTCCCACACCTCCCCCTGA
ACCTGAAACATAAAATGAATGCAATTGTTGTTGTTAACTTGTTTATTGCAGCTTATAATGGTTACAAATA
AAGCAATAGCATCACAAATTTCACAAATAAAGCATTTTTTTCACTGCATTCTAGTTGTGGTTTGTCCAAA
CTCATCAATGTATCTTAACGCGTAAATTGTAAGCGTTAATATTTTGTTAAAATTCGCGTTAAATTTTTGT
TAAATCAGCTCATTTTTTAACCAATAGGCCGAAATCGGCAAAATCCCTTATAAATCAAAAGAATAGACCG
AGATAGGGT
[37 nt withheld, positions 2320-2356]
AAAGAACGTGGACTCCAACGTCAAAGG
[49 nt withheld, positions 2384-2432]
T
[91 nt withheld, positions 2434-2524]
G
[124 nt withheld, positions 2526-2649]
CAGGTGGCACTTTTCGGGGAAATGTGCGCGGAACCCCTATTTGTTTATTTTTCTAAATACATTCAAATAT
GTATCCGCTCATGAGACAATAACCCTGATAAATGCTTCAATAATATTGAAAAAGGAAGAGTCCTGAGGCG
GAAAGAACCAGCTGTGGAATGTGTGTCAGTTAGGGTGTGGAAAGTCCCCAGGCTCCCCAGCAGGCAGAAG
TATGCAAAGCATGCATCTCAATTAGTCAGCAACCAGGTGTGGAAAGTCCCCAGGCTCCCCAGCAGGCAGA
AGTATGCAAAGCATGCATCTCAATTAGTCAGCAACCATAGTCCCGCCCCTAACTCCGCCCATCCCGCCCC
TAACTCCGCCCAGTTCCGCCCATTCTCCGCCCCATGGCTGACTAATTTTTTTTATTTATGCAGAGGCCGA
GGCCGCCTCGGCCTCTGAGCTATTCCAGAAGTAGTGAGGAGGCTTTTTTGGAGGCCTAGGCTTTTGCAAA
GATCGATCAAGAGACAGGATGAGGATCGTTTCGCATGATTGAACAAGATGGATTGCACGCAGGTTCTCCG
GCCGCTTGGGTGGAGAGGCTATTCGGCTATGACTGGGCACAACAGACAATCGGCTGCTCTGATGCCGCCG
TGTTCCGGCTGTCAGCGCAGGGGCGCCCGGTTCTTTTTGTCAAGACCGACCTGTCCGGTGCCCTGAATGA
ACTGCAAGACGAGGCAGCGCGGCTATCGTGGCTGGCCACGACGGGCGTTCCTTGCGCAGCTGTGCTCGAC
GTTGTCACTGAAGCGGGAAGGGACTGGCTGCTATTGGGCGAAGTGCCGGGGCAGGATCTCCTGTCATCTC
ACCTTGCTCCTGCCGAGAAAGTATCCATCATGGCTGATGCAATGCGGCGGCTGCATACGCTTGATCCGGC
TACCTGCCCATTCGACCACCAAGCGAAACATCGCATCGAGCGAGCACGTACTCGGATGGAAGCCGGTCTT
GTCGATCAGGATGATCTGGACGAAGAGCATCAGGGGCTCGCGCCAGCCGAACTGTTCGCCAGGCTCAAGG
CGAGCATGCCCGACGGCGAGGATCTCGTCGTGACCCATGGCGATGCCTGCTTGCCGAATATCATGGTGGA
AAATGGCCGCTTTTCTGGATTCATCGACTGTGGCCGGCTGGGTGTGGCGGACCGCTATCAGGACATAGCG
TTGGCTACCCGTGATATTGCTGAAGAGCTTGGCGGCGAATGGGCTGACCGCTTCCTCGTGCTTTACGGTA
TCGCCGCTCCCGATTCGCAGCGCATCGCCTTCTATCGCCTTCTTGACGAGTTCTTCTGAGCGGGACTCTG
GGGTTCGAAATGACCGACCAAGCGACGCCCAACCTGCCATCACGAGATTTCGATTCCACCGCCGCCTTCT
ATGAAAGGTTGGGCTTCGGAATCGTTTTCCGGGACGCCGGCTGGATGATCCTCCAGCGCGGGGATCTCAT
GCTGGAGTTCTTCGCCCACCCTAGGGGGAGGCTAACTGAAACACGGAAGGAGACAATACCGGAAGGAACC
CGCGCTATGACGGCAATAAAAAGACAGAATAAAACGCACGGTGTTGGGTCGTTTGTTCATAAACGCGGGG
TTCGGTCCCAGGGCTGGCACTCTGTCGATACCCCACCGAGACCCCATTGGGGCCAATACGCCCGCGTTTC
TTCCTTTTCCCCACCCCACCCCCCAAGTTCGGGTGAAGGCCCAGGGCTCGCAGCCAACGTCGGGGCGGCA
GGCCCTGCCATAGCCTCAGGTTACTCATATATACTTTAGATTGATTTAAAACTTCATTTTTAATTTAAAA
GGATCTAGGTGAAGATCCTTTTTGATAATCTCATGACCAAAATCCCTTAACGTGAGTTTTCGTTCCACTG
AGCGTCAGACCCCGTAGAAAAGATCAAAGGATCTTCTTGAGATCCTTTTTTTCTGCGCGTAATCTGCTGC
TTGCAAACAAAAAAACCACCGCTACCAGCGGTGGTTTGTTTGCCGGATCAAGAGCTACCAACTCTTTTTC
CGAAGGTAACTGGCTTCAGCAGAGCGCAGATACCAAATACTGTCCTTCTAGTGTAGCCGTAGTTAGGCCA
CCACTTCAAGAACTCTGTAGCACCGCCTACATACCTCGCTCTGCTAATCCTGTTACCAGTGGCTGCTGCC
AGTGGCGATAAGTCGTGTCTTACCGGGTTGGACTCAAGACGATAGTTACCGGATAAGGCGCAGCGGTCGG
GCTGAACGGGGGGTTCGTGCACACAGCCCAGCTTGGAGCGAACGACCTACACCGAACTGAGATACCTACA
GCGTGAGCTATGAGAAAGCGCCACGCTTCCCGAAGGGAGAAAGGCGGACAGGTATCCGGTAAGCGGCAGG
GTCGGAACAGGAGAGCGCACGAGGGAGCTTCCAGGGGGAAACGCCTGGTATCTTTATAGTCCTGTCGGGT
TTCGCCACCTCTGACTTGAGCGTCGATTTTTGTGATGCTCGTCAGGGGGGCGGAGCCTATGGAAAAACGC
CAGCAACGCGGCCTTTTTACGGTTCCTGGCCTTTTGCTGGCCTTTTGCTCACATGTTCTTTCCTGCGTTA
TCCCCTGATTCTGTGGATAACCGTATTACCGCCATGCAT
